Addgene plasmid #101771: pMH-SFB-DYRK1B
Purpose: Mammalian expression of DYRK1B fusion protein
Depositing lab: Michael Huen. Depositing organization: University of Hong Kong. Publication: Screen identifies DYRK1B network as mediator of transcription repression on damaged chromatin. Dong C, West KL, Tan XY, Li J, Ishibashi T, Yu CH, Sy SMH, Leung JWC, Huen MSY. Proc Natl Acad Sci U S A. 2020 Jul 21;117(29):17019-17030. doi: 10.1073/pnas.2002193117. Epub 2020 Jul 1. PubMed 32611815.
Backbone
  Vector backbone: pMH-SFB
  Vector type: Mammalian Expression
  Selectable markers: Puromycin
Growth in bacteria
  Bacterial resistance: Ampicillin, 100 μg/mL
  Growth temperature: 37°C
  Growth strain: DH5alpha
  Copy number: High Copy
Gene/Insert
  Gene/Insert name: DYRK1B / MIRK
  Species: H. sapiens (human)
  Mutation: siRNA-resistant allele
  Entrez Gene: DYRK1B (a.k.a. AOMS3, MIRK)
  Tag / fusion protein: S peptide-flag-streptavidin binding peptide (SFB) (N terminal on backbone)
  Cloning method: Gateway Cloning
Terms and licenses: Academic/Nonprofit Terms; Industry Terms: Not Available to Industry
How to cite: pMH-SFB-DYRK1B was a gift from Michael Huen (Addgene plasmid # 101771 ; http://n2t.net/addgene:101771 ; RRID:Addgene_101771)
