[The description below was written by a language model from this plasmid's Addgene catalogue record.]
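Description:
pMH-SFB-DYRK1B is a mammalian expression plasmid built on the pMH-SFB backbone that produces human DYRK1B (also known as MIRK), a dual-specificity tyrosine-phosphorylation-regulated kinase, as a tagged fusion protein. It is maintained in E. coli as a high-copy plasmid under ampicillin selection, and it carries a puromycin marker that allows selection of transfected mammalian cells, for example to enrich expressing populations or derive stable lines. The record does not state which promoter drives the insert or name the bacterial origin of replication, and no feature table is available to confirm other backbone elements.

The DYRK1B coding sequence was introduced by Gateway recombination, placing it downstream of the backbone-encoded N-terminal SFB tag, a triple epitope made up of the S peptide, a FLAG epitope and a streptavidin-binding peptide. This combination supports detection by anti-FLAG reagents and tandem affinity purification, typically with sequential capture on streptavidin and S-protein resins, which makes such constructs useful for isolating protein complexes and identifying interaction partners.

The insert is an siRNA-resistant allele, which generally means the siRNA target site has been altered so that the exogenous transcript escapes knockdown; the specific changes are not given in the record. Such an allele allows reconstitution experiments in which endogenous DYRK1B is depleted and the tagged protein is expressed in its place to test whether it rescues a phenotype. The associated study examined a DYRK1B network in transcription repression on damaged chromatin, consistent with use in localisation, interaction and complementation assays in that context.
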