>Addgene plasmid #101771 | pMH-SFB-DYRK1B | addgene partial sequence | sequence record 194992 | Addgene Partial NGS Result
GGCGCCAGTCCTCCGATTGACTGAGTCGCCCGGGTACCCGTGTATCCAATAAACCCTCTTGCAGTTGCAT
CCGACTTGTGGTCTCGCTGTTCCTTGGGAGGGTCTCCTCTGAGTGATTGACTACCCGTCAGCGGGGGTCT
TTCACATGCAGCATGTATCAAAATTAATTTGGTTTTTTTTCTTAAGTATTTACATTAAATGGCCATAGTT
GCATTAATGAATCGGCCAACGCGCGGGGAGAGGCGGTTTGCGTATTGGGCGCTCTTCCGCTTCCTCGCTC
ACTGACTCGCTGCGCTCGGTCGTTCGGCTGCGGCGAGCGGTATCAGCTCACTCAAAGGCGGTAATACGGT
TATCCACAGAATCAGGGGATAACGCAGGAAAGAACATGTGAGCAAAAGGCCAGCAAAAGGCCAGGAACCG
TAAAAAGGCCGCGTTGCTGGCGTTTTTCCATAGGCTCCGCCCCCCTGACGAGCATCACAAAAATCGACGC
TCAAGTCAGAGGTGGCGAAACCCGACAGGACTATAAAGATACCAGGCGTTTCCCCCTGGAAGCTCCCTCG
TGCGCTCTCCTGTTCCGACCCTGCCGCTTACCGGATACCTGTCCGCCTTTCTCCCTTCGGGAAGCGTGGC
GCTTTCTCATAGCTCACGCTGTAGGTATCTCAGTTCGGTGTAGGTCGTTCGCTCCAAGCTGGGCTGTGTG
CACGAACCCCCCGTTCAGCCCGACCGCTGCGCCTTATCCGGTAACTATCGTCTTGAGTCCAACCCGGTAA
GACACGACTTATCGCCACTGGCAGCAGCCACTGGTAACAGGATTAGCAGAGCGAGGTATGTAGGCGGTGC
TACAGAGTTCTTGAAGTGGTGGCCTAACTACGGCTACACTAGAAGAACAGTATTTGGTATCTGCGCTCTG
CTGAAGCCAGTTACCTTCGGAAAAAGAGTTGGTAGCTCTTGATCCGGCAAACAAACCACCGCTGGTAGCG
GTGGTTTTTTTGTTTGCAAGCAGCAGATTACGCGCAGAAAAAAAGGATCTCAAGAAGATCCTTTGATCTT
TTCTACGGGGTCTGACGCTCAGTGGAACGAAAACTCACGTTAAGGGATTTTGGTCATGAGATTATCAAAA
AGGATCTTCACCTAGATCCTTTTGCGGCCGCAAATCAATCTAAAGTATATATGAGTAAACTTGGTCTGAC
AGTTACCAATGCTTAATCAGTGAGGCACCTATCTCAGCGATCTGTCTATTTCGTTCATCCATAGTTGCCT
GACTCCCCGTCGTGTAGATAACTACGATACGGGAGGGCTTACCATCTGGCCCCAGTGCTGCAATGATACC
GCGAGACCCACGCTCACCGGCTCCAGATTTATCAGCAATAAACCAGCCAGCCGGAAGGGCCGAGCGCAGA
AGTGGTCCTGCAACTTTATCCGCCTCCATCCAGTCTATTAATTGTTGCCGGGAAGCTAGAGTAAGTAGTT
CGCCAGTTAATAGTTTGCGCAACGTTGTTGCCATTGCTACAGGCATCGTGGTGTCACGCTCGTCGTTTGG
TATGGCTTCATTCAGCTCCGGTTCCCAACGATCAAGGCGAGTTACATGATCCCCCATGTTGTGCAAAAAA
GCGGTTAGCTCCTTCGGTCCTCCGATCGTTGTCAGAAGTAAGTTGGCCGCAGTGTTATCACTCATGGTTA
TGGCAGCACTGCATAATTCTCTTACTGTCATGCCATCCGTAAGATGCTTTTCTGTGACTGGTGAGTACTC
AACCAAGTCATTCTGAGAATAGTGTATGCGGCGACCGAGTTGCTCTTGCCCGGCGTCAATACGGGATAAT
ACCGCGCCACATAGCAGAACTTTAAAAGTGCTCATCATTGGAAAACGTTCTTCGGGGCGAAAACTCTCAA
GGATCTTACCGCTGTTGAGATCCAGTTCGATGTAACCCACTCGTGCACCCAACTGATCTTCAGCATCTTT
TACTTTCACCAGCGTTTCTGGGTGAGCAAAAACAGGAAGGCAAAATGCCGCAAAAAAGGGAATAAGGGCG
ACACGGAAATGTTGAATACTCATACTCTTCCTTTTTCAATATTATTGAAGCATTTATCAGGGTTATTGTC
TCATGAGCGGATACATATTTGAATGTATTTAGAAAAATAAACAAATAGGGGTTCCGCGCACATTTCCCCG
AAAAGTGCCACCTGCAGCCTGAATATGGGCCAAACAGGATATCTGTGGTAAGCAGTTCCTGCCCCGGCTC
AGGGCCAAGAACAGATGGAACAGCTGAATATGGGCCAAACAGGATATCTGTGGTAAGCAGTTCCTGCCCC
GGCTCAGGGCCAAGAACAGATGGTCCCCAGATGCGGTCCAGCCCTCAGCAGTTTCTAGAGAACCATCAGA
TGTTTCCAGGGTGCCCCAAGGACCTGAAATGACCCTGTGCCTTATTTGAACTAACCAATCAGTTCGCTTC
TCGCTTCTGTTCGCGCGCTTCTGCTCCCCGAGCTCAATAAAAGAGCCCACAACCCCTCACTCGGGGCGCC
AGTCCTCCGATTGACTGAGTCGCCCGGGTACCCGTGTATCCAATAAACCCTCTTGCAGTTGCATCCGACT
TGTGGTCTCGCTGTTCCTTGGGAGGGTCTCCTCTGAGTGATTGACTACCCGTCAGCGGGGGTCTTTCATT
TGGGGGCTCGTCCGGGATCGGGAGACCCCTGCCCAGGGACCACCGACCCACCACCGGGAGGCAAGCTGGC
CAGCAACTTATCTGTGTCTGTCCGATTGTCTAGTGTCTATGACTGATTTTATGCGCCTGCGTCGGTACTA
GTTAGCTAACTAGCTCTGTATCTGGCGGACCCGTGGTGGAACTGACGAGTTCTGAACACCCGGCCGCAAC
CCTGGGAGACGTCCCAGGGACTTTGGGGGCCGTTTTTGTGGCCCGACCTGAGGAAGGGAGTCGATGTGGA
ATCCGACCCCGTCAGGATATGTGGTTCTGGTAGGAGACGAGAACCTAAAACAGTTCCCGCCTCCGTCTGA
ATTTTTGCTTTCGGTTTGGAACCGAAGCCGCGCGTCTTGTCTGCTGCAGCGCTGCAGCATCGTTCTGTGT
TGTCTCTGTCTGACTGTGTTTCTGTATTTGTCTGAAAATTAGGGCCAGACTGTTACCACTCCCTTAAGTT
TGACCTTAGGTCACTGGAAAGATGTCGAGCGGATCGCTCACAACCAGTCGGTAGATGTCAAGAAGAGACG
TTGGGTTACCTTCTGCTCTGCAGAATGGCCAACCTTTAACGTCGGATGGCCGCGAGACGGCACCTTTAAC
CGAGACCTCATCACCCAGGTTAAGATCAAGGTCTTTTCACCTGGCCCGCATGGACACCCAGACCAGGTCC
CCTACATCGTGACCTGGGAAGCCTTGGCTTTTGACCCCCCTCCCTGGGTCAAGCCCTTTGTACACCCTAA
GCCTCCGCCTCCTCTTCCTCCATCCGCCCCGTCTCTCCCCCTTGAACCTCCTCGTTCGACCCCGCCTCGA
TCCTCCCTTTATCCAGCCCTCACTCCTTCTCTAGGCGCCGGCCGGATCCCAGTGTGGTGGTACTAATAGT
AATCAATTACGGGGTCATTAGTTCATAGCCCATATATGGAGTTCCGCGTTACATAACTTACGGTAAATGG
CCCGCCTGGCTGACCGCCCAACGACCCCCGCCCATTGACGTCAATAATGACGTATGTTCCCATAGTAACG
CCAATAGGGACTTTCCATTGACGTCAATGGGTGGAGTATTTACGGTAAACTGCCCACTTGGCAGTACATC
AAGTGTATCATATGCCAAGTACGCCCCCTATTGACGTCAATGACGGTAAATGGCCCGCCTGGCATTATGC
CCAGTACATGACCTTATGGGACTTTCCTACTTGGCAGTACATCTACGTATTAGTCATCGCTATTACCATG
GTGATGCGGTTTTGGCAGTACATCAATGGGCGTGGATAGCGGTTTGACTCACGGGGATTTCCAAGTCTCC
ACCCCATTGACGTCAATGGGAGTTTGTTTTGGCACCAAAATCAACGGGACTTTCCAAAATGTCGTAACAA
CTCCGCCCCATTGACGCAAATGGGCGGTAGGCGTGTACGGTGGGAGGTCTATATAAGCAGAGCTGGTTTA
GTGAACCGTCAGATCCGCTAGCGCTACCGGACTCAGATCTCGAGGCCACCATGAAAGAAACCGCTGCTGC
TAAATTCGAACGCCAGCACATGGACAGCGGAGCCGGCGCAGGAGCCGGCGCTGACGCGCCTGACTACAAA
GACGATGACGACAAGGGAGATTACAAGGATGACGATGACAAAGGCGCGTCGATGGACGAGAAGACCACCG
GCTGGCGGGGCGGCCACGTGGTGGAGGGCCTGGCCGGCGAGCTGGAGCAGCTGCGGGCCAGGCTGGAGCA
CCACCCTCAGGGCCAGCGGGAGCCCTCCGGCGGCTGCAAGCTGGGCGGCGCGCCTGAATTCTGCAGTCGA
CGGTACCGCGGGCCCATCGCTCGAGAGACAAGTTTGTACAAAAAAGTTGGCATGGCCGTCCCACCGGGCC
ATGGTCCCTTCTCTGGCTTCCCAGGGCCCCAGGAGCACACGCAGGTATTGCCTGATGTGCGGCTACTGCC
TCGGAGGCTGCCCCTGGCCTTCCGGGATGCAACCTCAGCCCCGCTGCGTAAGCTCTCTGTGGACCTCATC
AAGACCTACAAGCACATCAATGAGGTATACTATGCGAAGAAGAAGCGGCGGGCCCAGCAGGCGCCACCCC
AGGATTCGAGCAACAAGAAGGAGAAGAAGGTCCTGAACCATGGTTATGATGACGACAACCATGACTACAT
CGTGCGCAGTGGCGAGCGCTGGCTGGAGCGCTACGAAATTGACTCGCTCATTGGCAAAGGCTCCTTTGGC
CAGGTGGTGAAAGCCTATGATCATCAGACCCAGGAGCTTGTGGCCATCAAGATCATCAAGAACAAAAAGG
CTTTCCTGAACCAGGCCCAGATTGAGCTGCGGCTGCTGGAGCTGATGAACCAGCATGACACGGAGATGAA
GTACTATATAGTACACCTGAAGCGGCACTTCATGTTCCGGAACCACCTGTGCCTGGTATTTGAGCTGCTG
TCCTACAACCTGTACGACCTCCTGCGCAACACCCACTTCCGCGGCGTCTCGCTGAACCTGACCCGGAAGC
TGGCGCAGCAGCTCTGCACGGCACTGCTCTTTCTGGCCACGCCTGAGCTCAGCATCATTCACTGCGACCT
CAAGCCCGAAAACATCTTGCTGTGCAACCCCAAGCGCAGCGCCATCAAGATTGTGGACTTCGGCAGCTCC
TGCCAGCTTGGCCAGAGGATCTACCAGTATATCCAGAGCCGCTTCTACCGCTCACCTGAGGTGCTCCTGG
GCACACCCTACGACCTGGCCATTGACATGTGGTCCCTGGGCTGCATCCTTGTGGAGATGCACACCGGAGA
GCCCCTCTTCAGTGGCTCCAATGAGGTCGACCAGATGAACCGCATTGTGGAGGTGCTGGGCATCCCACCG
GCCGCCATGCTGGACCAGGCGCCCAAGGCTCGCAAGTACTTTGAACGGCTGCCTGGGGGTGGCTGGACCC
TACGAAGGACGAAAGAACTCAGGAAGGATTACCAGGGCCCCGGGACACGGCGGCTGCAGGAGGTGCTGGG
CGTGCAGACGGGCGGGCCCGGGGGCCGGCGGGCGGGGGAGCCGGGCCACAGCCCCGCCGACTACCTCCGC
TTCCAGGACCTGGTGCTGCGCATGCTGGAGTATGAGCCCGCCGCCCGCATCAGCCCCCTGGGGGCTCTGC
AGCACGGCTTCTTCCGCCGCACGGCCGACGAGGCCACCAACACGGGCCCGGCAGGCAGCAGTGCCTCCAC
CTCGCCCGCGCCCCTCGACACCTGCCCCTCTTCCAGCACCGCCAGCTCCATCTCCAGTTCTGGAGGCTCC
AGTGGCTCCTCCAGTGACAACCGGACCTACCGCTACAGCAACCGATATTGTGGGGGCCCTGGGCCCCCTA
TCACAGACTGTGAGATGAACAGCCCCCAGGTCCCACCCTCCCAGCCGCTGCGGCCCTGGGCAGGGGGTGA
TGTGCCCCACAAGACACATCAAGCCCCTGCCTCTGCCTCGTCACTGCCTGGGACCGGGGCCCAGTTACCC
CCCCAGCCCCGATACCTTGGTCGTCCCCCATCACCAACCTCACCACCACCCCCGGAGCTGATGGATGTGA
GCCTGGTGGGCGGCCCTGCTGACTGCTCCCCACCTCACCCAGCGCCTGCCCCCCAGCACCCGGCTGCCTC
AGCCCTCCGGACTCGGATGACTGGAGGTCGTCCACCCCTCCCGCCTCCTGATGACCCTGCCACTCTGGGG
CCTCACCTGGGCCTCCGTGGTGTACCCCAGAGCACAGCAGCCAGCTCGTGCCCAACTTTCTTGTACAAAG
TGGCTCGAGCAGGGATCCGCCCCTCTCCCTCCCCCCCCCTAACGTTACTGGCCGAAGCCGCTTGGAATAA
GGCCGGTGTGCGTTTGTCTATATGTTATTTTCCACCATATTGCCGTCTTTTGGCAATGTGAGGGCCCGGA
AACCTGGCCCTGTCTTCTTGACGAGCATTCCTAGGGGTCTTTCCCCTCTCGCCAAAGGAATGCAAGGTCT
GTTGAATGTCGTGAAGGAAGCGTAGGAATTCGCCAGCACAGTGGTCGACCCTGTGGAATGTGTGTCAGTT
AGGGTGTGGAAAGTCCCCAGGCTCCCCAGCAGGCAGAAGTATGCAAAGCATGCATCTCAATTAGTCAGCA
ACCAGGTGTGGAAAGTCCCCAGGCTCCCCAGCAGGCAGAAGTATGCAAAGCATGCATCTCAATTAGTCAG
CAACCATAGTCCCGCCCCTAACTCCGCCCATCCCGCCCCTAACTCCGCCCAGTTCCGCCCATTCTCCGCC
CCATGGCTGACTAATTTTTTTTATTTATGCAGAGGCCGAGGCCGCCTCGGCCTCTGAGCTATTCCAGAAG
TAGTGAGGAGGCTTTTTTGGAGGCCTAGGCTTTTGCAAAAAGCTTACCATGACCGAGTACAAGCCCACGG
TGCGCCTCGCCACCCGCGACGACGTCCCCAGGGCCGTACGCACCCTCGCCGCCGCGTTCGCCGACTACCC
CGCCACGCGCCACACCGTCGATCCGGACCGCCACATCGAGCGGGTCACCGAGCTGCAAGAACTCTTCCTC
ACGCGCGTCGGGCTCGACATCGGCAAGGTGTGGGTCGCGGACGACGGCGCCGCGGTGGCGGTCTGGACCA
CGCCGGAGAGCGTCGAAGCGGGGGCGGTGTTCGCCGAGATCGGCCCGCGCATGGCCGAGTTGAGCGGTTC
CCGGCTGGCCGCGCAGCAACAGATGGAAGGCCTCCTGGCGCCGCACCGGCCCAAGGAGCCCGCGTGGTTC
CTGGCCACCGTCGGCGTCTCGCCCGACCACCAGGGCAAGGGTCTGGGCAGCGCCGTCGTGCTCCCCGGAG
TGGAGGCGGCCGAGCGCGCCGGGGTGCCCGCCTTCCTGGAGACCTCCGCGCCCCGCAACCTCCCCTTCTA
CGAGCGGCTCGGCTTCACCGTCACCGCCGACGTCGAGGTGCCCGAAGGACCGCGCACCTGGTGCATGACC
CGCAAGCCCGGTGCCTGACGCCCGCCCCACGACCCGCAGCGCCCGACCGAAAGGAGCGCACGACCCCATG
CATCGATAAAATAAAAGATTTTATTTAGTCTCCAGAAAAAGGGGGGAATGAAAGACCCCACCTGTAGGTT
TGGCAAGCTAGCTTAAGTAACGCCATTTTGCAAGGCATGGAAAAATACATAACTGAGAATAGAGAAGTTC
AGATCAAGGTCAGGAACAGATGGAACAGCTGAATATGGGCCAAACAGGATATCTGTGGTAAGCAGTTCCT
GCCCCGGCTCAGGGCCAAGAACAGATGGAACAGCTGAATATGGGCCAAACAGGATATCTGTGGTAAGCAG
TTCCTGCCCCGGCTCAGGGCCAAGAACAGATGGTCCCCAGATGCGGTCCAGCCCTCAGCAGTTTCTAGAG
AACCATCAGATGTTTCCAGGGTGCCCCAAGGACCTGAAATGACCCTGTGCCTTATTTGAACTAACCAATC
AGTTCGCTTCTCGCTTCTGTTCGCGCGCTTCTGCTCCCCGAGCTCAATAAAAGAGCCCACAACCCCTCAC
